Addgene plasmid #73405: PKM-IRES-hrGFP
Purpose: Mammalian expression of mouse PKM and hrGFP
Depositing lab: Raymond Swanson. Depositing organization: University of California, San Francisco (UCSF). Publication: Phosphoinositide 3-kinase couples NMDA receptors to superoxide release in excitotoxic neuronal death. Brennan-Minnella AM, Shen Y, El-Benna J, Swanson RA. Cell Death Dis. 2013 Apr 4;4:e580. doi: 10.1038/cddis.2013.111. PubMed 23559014.
Backbone
  Vector backbone: pIRES-hr-GFP
  Backbone manufacturer: Agilent
  Backbone size w/o insert (bp): 5000
  Vector type: Mammalian Expression
Growth in bacteria
  Bacterial resistance: Ampicillin, 100 μg/mL
  Growth temperature: 37°C
  Growth strain: DH5alpha
  Copy number: Unknown
Gene/Insert
  Gene/Insert name: PKM (alt names: protein kinase M; truncated, constitutively active form of PKC zeta)
  Species: M. musculus (mouse)
  Mutation: truncated, constitutively active form
  GenBank ID: NM_001039079
  Entrez Gene: Prkcz (a.k.a. Pkcz, aPKCzeta, nPKC-zeta, zetaPKC)
  Promoter: CMV
  Tag / fusion protein: 3xFLAG (C terminal on backbone); pIRES-hrGFP-2a (C terminal on backbone)
  Cloning method: Restriction Enzyme; 5′ cloning site EcoRI (unknown if destroyed); 3′ cloning site SalI (unknown if destroyed)
  Sequencing primers: 5′ CMV-F; 3′ pCDH-rev
Terms and licenses: Academic/Nonprofit Terms; Industry Terms: Not Available to Industry
Depositor comments: PKM (Genebank accession NM_001039079) was amplified with primers 5′-tgcgaattcaatggattctgtcatgccttcc-3′ and 5′-attgtcgactcacacggactcctcagcag-3′ from adult mouse brain cDNA
How to cite: PKM-IRES-hrGFP was a gift from Raymond Swanson (Addgene plasmid # 73405 ; http://n2t.net/addgene:73405 ; RRID:Addgene_73405)
