[The description below was written by a language model from this plasmid's Addgene catalogue record.]
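Description:
PKM-IRES-hrGFP is a mammalian expression plasmid built on the Agilent pIRES-hrGFP backbone (about 5 kb before insertion). It is propagated in E. coli under ampicillin selection. The record does not state the copy number, the replication origin or any mammalian selection marker, and no feature table is provided, so the description rests on the catalogue fields alone.

The insert is mouse PKM (protein kinase M), the truncated, constitutively active form of the atypical protein kinase C zeta encoded by Prkcz. It was amplified from adult mouse brain cDNA and cloned between the EcoRI and SalI sites, downstream of the CMV promoter, which drives strong constitutive transcription in most mammalian cell types. An internal ribosome entry site follows the insert, so the same transcript also directs independent translation of humanized recombinant GFP (hrGFP). Green fluorescence therefore marks the cells that carry and express the kinase cassette without fusing the reporter to the kinase. The backbone supplies a 3xFLAG epitope positioned for C-terminal fusion to the insert, and the record lists it as a tag. However, the depositor's comments suggest the amplified fragment may retain its native stop codon, so whether the expressed protein actually carries the FLAG tag should be confirmed from sequence.

The stated purpose is co-expression of mouse PKM and hrGFP in mammalian cells. This lets constitutively active PKC zeta signalling be imposed on transfected cells that can be identified by fluorescence. The associated work concerns signalling that links NMDA receptor activation to superoxide production in excitotoxic neuronal death.
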