>Addgene plasmid #73405 | PKM-IRES-hrGFP | addgene partial sequence | sequence record 136663 | CMV-F 5'-CGCAAATGGGCGGTAGGCGTG-3'
TGAACCGTCAGATCCGCTAGCGATTACGCCAAGCTCGAAATTAACCCTCACTAAAGGGAACAAAAGCTGG
AGCTCCACCGCGGTGGCGGCCGCTCTAGCCCGGGCGGATCCGAATTCAATGGATTCTGTCATGCCTTCCC
AAGAGCCTCCAGTAGATGACAAGAACGATGGTGTAGACCTTCTTCAGAAGAAACTGATGGAATTGCTTAT
ATTTCTTCATCTCGGAAACATGATAATATCAAAGATGATTCTGAGGACCTTAAGCCTGTCATCGATGGGG
TGGATGGGATCAAAATCTCTCAGGGGCTGGGGCTGCAAGACTTCGACCTCATCAGAGTCATCGGGCGTGG
AAGCTATGCCAAGGTCCTCCTGGTGCGGTTGAAGAAAAACGACCAGATTTACGCCATGAAGGTGGTAAAG
AAGGAGCTTGTCCACGACGACGAGGATATCGACTGGGTGCAGACAGAGAAACATGTGTTTGAGCAGGCGT
CCAGCAACCCCTTCCTGGTTGGCTTACACTCCTGCTTCCAGACAACGAGCCGGTTGTTCCTGGTCATCGA
GTATGTCAATGGCGGGGACCTCATGTTCCACATGCAGAGGCAGAGAAAACTTCCAGAGGAGCATGCCAGG
TTCTATGCTGCTGAGATCTGTATCGCTCTCAACTTCTTGCATGAGAGGGGGATCATCTACCGGGACCTAA
AACTGGACAACGTCCTCCTTGATGCCGACGGACACATTAAGCTGACGGACTACGGCATGTGCAAGGAAGG
TCTAGGCCCCGGTGATACAACAAGCACTTTTTGTGGAACCCCGAACTATATCGCCCCCGAAATCCTGCGA
GG
