>Addgene plasmid #73405 | PKM-IRES-hrGFP | addgene partial sequence | sequence record 136682 | pCDH-rev 5'-GCATTCCTTTGGCGAGAG-3'
TTCCGGGCCCTCACATTGCCAAAAGACGGCAATATGGTGGAAAATAACATATAGACAAACGCACACCGGC
CTTATTCCAAGCGGCTTCGGCCAGTAACGTTAGGGGGGGGGGAGGGAGAGGGGGGTAACCCTATGCAGTC
GTCGAGGAATTGCTATTATTTGTCGTCATCATCCTTATAGTCCTTATCATCGTCGTCTTTGTAATCCTTG
TCATCGTCATCCTTGTAGTCCTCGAGCACGGACTCCTCAGCAGACAGCAGAAGTGGGTTGATGTACTCAA
AGCCTTCAAATTCGGACTGGTCGATCCTCTTTATGACGTCCTCATCATCTGGGGTCAGCTGCACAGGCTC
GCTGGTGAACTGCGTGTCAAAGTTGTCCAGGCCATAGTCATCTGTGATCTGGGGCTGGAAGGGAGGCAGG
GTCTGCTTCTTTTCCAGCAGGTCCCAGTCTATGCTGCGGAAGAAAGCATGAGACTTGATGTCGGAAAACC
CAGTCTGTGGCCGGCAGCCAAGCCTCTCTTTGGGATCCTTATTTAAAAATCCTTTTAAGACGTGTGAGGC
CTTGACAGACAGGAAACGGGGAATCCGGATTGGCTTTTCCAGGATAACTTGGAAAAGGTAGTCTTCAGTG
TTCATGTCAGGGTTGTCCGTGATGATGTCAAA
