>Addgene plasmid #73405 | PKM-IRES-hrGFP | addgene partial sequence | sequence record 137797 | IRES-F 5'-TGGCTCTCCTCAAGCGTATT-3'
GTATGGGATCTGATCTGGGGCCTCGGTGCACATGCTTTACATGTGTTTAGTCGAGGTTAAAAAACGTCTA
GGCCCCCCGAACCACGGGGACGTGGTTTTCCTTTGAAAAACACGATGATAATGGCCACAACCATGGTGAG
CAAGCAGATCCTGAAGAACACCGGCCTGCAGGAGATCATGAGCTTCAAGGTGAACCTGGAGGGCGTGGTG
AACAACCACGTGTTCACCATGGAGGGCTGCGGCAAGGGCAACATCCTGTTCGGCAACCAGCTGGTGCAGA
TCCGCGTGACCAAGGGCGCCCCCCTGCCCTTCGCCTTCGACATCCTGAGCCCCGCCTTCCAGTACGGCAA
CCGCACCTTCACCAAGTACCCCGAGGACATCAGCGACTTCTTCATCCAGAGCTTCCCCGCCGGCTTCGTG
TACGAGCGCACCCTGCGCTACGAGGACGGCGGCCTGGTGGAGATCCGCAGCGACATCAACCTGATCGAGG
AGATGTTCGTGTACCGCGTGGAGTACAAGGGCCGCAACTTCCCCAACGACGGCCCCGTGATGAAGAAGAC
CATCACCGGCCTGCAGCCCAGCTTCGAGGTGGTGTACATGAACGACGGCGTGCTGGTGGGCCAGGTGATC
CTGGTGTACCGCCTGAACAGCGGCAAGTTCTACAGCTGCCACATGCGCACCCTGATGAAG
